Addgene plasmid #146734: pLNHA-C1-P-GST_K
Purpose: (Empty Backbone) Mammalian Expression vector
Depositing lab: Elisa Izaurralde. Depositing organization: Max Planck Institute for Developmental Biology.
Backbone
  Vector backbone: Unknown
  Vector type: Mammalian Expression
Growth in bacteria
  Bacterial resistance: Kanamycin, 50 μg/mL
  Growth temperature: 37°C
  Growth strain: DH5alpha
  Copy number: High Copy
Gene/Insert
  Gene/Insert name: None
Terms and licenses: Academic/Nonprofit Terms; Industry Terms: Not Available to Industry
Depositor comments: Modified pEGFPC1 Plasmids from this collection were made available to the research community and donated after the lab closed. Please note that the sequence provided by the depositing laboratory may be theoretical/predicted or based on Sanger sequencing results. There may be discrepancies between sequencing results obtained by Addgene and the depositor sequence. If an Addgene verified sequence is not available, please contact before placing your order to request that our lab fully sequence the plasmid.
How to cite: pLNHA-C1-P-GST_K was a gift from Elisa Izaurralde (Addgene plasmid # 146734 ; http://n2t.net/addgene:146734 ; RRID:Addgene_146734)
