[The description below was written by a language model from this plasmid's Addgene catalogue record and pLannotate feature annotations shown in this document.]
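Description:
pLNHA-C1-P-GST_K is an empty-backbone mammalian expression vector of about 4.8 kb, described by the depositor as a modified pEGFP-C1. The catalogue lists the backbone as unknown and records no gene insert. It is propagated in E. coli as a high-copy plasmid from a ColE1/pUC-type origin and also carries an f1 origin. Selection relies on a single Tn5 NeoR/KanR gene placed behind both a bacterial (bla-type) promoter and the SV40 enhancer/early promoter and followed by the HSV TK polyadenylation signal. This arrangement gives kanamycin resistance in bacteria and G418 resistance in transfected mammalian cells.

The expression cassette is driven by the CMV immediate-early enhancer and promoter, with a T7 promoter just downstream. In place of the EGFP of the parental vector, the annotated reading frame begins with a short fragment of the bacteriophage lambda N protein, followed by an HA epitope tag, a remnant of a multiple cloning site, and the full Schistosoma japonicum glutathione S-transferase coding sequence. The cassette ends with the SV40 poly(A) signal. The lambda N fragment is the kind of short peptide that binds boxB RNA hairpins, so constructs of this design are commonly used to tether a protein to a boxB-containing reporter mRNA. The record itself does not state this purpose, nor whether the GST version is meant as a control or as a cloning recipient. GST additionally offers a handle for glutathione-based pulldown, and HA allows detection. Several short annotations (HIV-1 LTR, SV40 large T antigen, ble and bGH poly(A) fragments) are probably incidental sequence matches rather than functional elements. The depositor sequence may be theoretical rather than fully verified.
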