Features (pLannotate 1.2.2; 18 found; start..end, strand, type, name):
     61..364     +  enhancer       CMV enhancer: human cytomegalovirus immediate early enhancer
    365..568     +  promoter       CMV promoter: human cytomegalovirus (CMV) immediate early promoter
    564..597     +  LTR            5' LTR (truncated) (fragment): truncated 5' long terminal repeat (LTR) from HIV-1
    613..631     +  promoter       T7 promoter: promoter for bacteriophage T7 RNA polymerase
    665..730     +  CDS            N (fragment): REGN_LAMBD - Experimental evidence at protein level: Swiss-Prot protein existence level 1. Plays a role as a transcriptional antitermination factor that allows the virus to initiate its lytic phase. Activates expression of the delayed viral early genes by modifying host RNA polymerase (RNAP) into a form that is resistant to termination signals. This antitermination function requires the host NusA protein which serves to stabilize the interaction between antitermination protein N and host RNA polymerase. From Escherichia phage lambda (Bacteriophage lambda).
    755..781     +  CDS            3xHA (fragment): three tandem HA epitope tags
    787..811     +  misc_feature   MCS (fragment): multiple cloning site
    836..1489    +  CDS            GST26_SCHJA: Experimental evidence at protein level: Swiss-Prot protein existence level 1. GST isoenzymes appear to play a central role in the parasite detoxification system. Other functions are also suspected including a role in increasing the solubility of haematin in the parasite gut. From Schistosoma japonicum (Blood fluke).
   1524..1608    +  CDS            large T antigen (fragment): large T antigen from SV40 (simian virus 40)
   1631..1752    +  polyA_signal   SV40 poly(A) signal: SV40 polyadenylation signal
   1786..2214    -  rep_origin     f1 ori (sequence partly withheld): f1 bacteriophage origin of replication; arrow indicates direction of (+) strand synthesis
   2241..2345    +  promoter       AmpR promoter: bla
   2347..2704    +  promoter       SV40 promoter: SV40 enhancer and early promoter
   2739..3533    +  CDS            NeoR/KanR: aminoglycoside phosphotransferase from Tn5; aph(3')-II (or nptII); confers resistance to neomycin, kanamycin, and G418 (Geneticin®)
   3554..3706    +  CDS            ble (fragment): BLE_KLEPN - Experimental evidence at protein level: Swiss-Prot protein existence level 1. Binding protein with a strong affinity to the bleomycin family of antibiotics. Binds to CL990; an antimitotic-antibiotic compound. From Klebsiella pneumoniae.
   3765..3812    +  polyA_signal   HSV TK poly(A) signal: herpes simplex virus thymidine kinase polyadenylation signal (Cole and Stacy, 1985)
   3903..3919    -  polyA_signal   bGH poly(A) signal (fragment): bovine growth hormone polyadenylation signal
   4141..4729    +  rep_origin     ori: high-copy-number ColE1/pMB1/pBR322/pUC origin of replication
>Addgene plasmid #146734 | pLNHA-C1-P-GST_K | depositor full sequence | sequence record 289180 | Full Sequence
TAGTTATTAATAGTAATCAATTACGGGGTCATTAGTTCATAGCCCATATATGGAGTTCCGCGTTACATAA
CTTACGGTAAATGGCCCGCCTGGCTGACCGCCCAACGACCCCCGCCCATTGACGTCAATAATGACGTATG
TTCCCATAGTAACGCCAATAGGGACTTTCCATTGACGTCAATGGGTGGAGTATTTACGGTAAACTGCCCA
CTTGGCAGTACATCAAGTGTATCATATGCCAAGTACGCCCCCTATTGACGTCAATGACGGTAAATGGCCC
GCCTGGCATTATGCCCAGTACATGACCTTATGGGACTTTCCTACTTGGCAGTACATCTACGTATTAGTCA
TCGCTATTACCATGGTGATGCGGTTTTGGCAGTACATCAATGGGCGTGGATAGCGGTTTGACTCACGGGG
ATTTCCAAGTCTCCACCCCATTGACGTCAATGGGAGTTTGTTTTGGCACCAAAATCAACGGGACTTTCCA
AAATGTCGTAACAACTCCGCCCCATTGACGCAAATGGGCGGTAGGCGTGTACGGTGGGAGGTCTATATAA
GCAGAGCTCTCTGGCTAACTAGAGAACCCACTGCTTACTGGCTTATCGAAATTAATACGACTCACTATAG
GGAGACCCAAGCTCTAGCGCTACCGGTCGCCACCATGGACGCACAAACACGACGACGTGAGCGTCGCGCT
GAGAAACAAGCTCAATGGAAAGCTGCAAACGGTGGATCTCCTCCACATATGGCTTACCCATACGATGTTC
CAGATTACGCTCCTCCATCTCGAGCTCAAGCTTCGAATTCTCTGGAAGTTCTGTTCCAGGGGCCCATGTC
CCCTATACTAGGTTATTGGAAAATTAAGGGCCTTGTGCAACCCACTCGACTTCTTTTGGAATATCTTGAA
GAAAAATATGAAGAGCATTTGTATGAGCGCGATGAAGGTGATAAATGGCGAAACAAAAAGTTTGAATTGG
GTTTGGAGTTTCCCAATCTTCCTTATTATATTGATGGTGATGTTAAATTAACACAGTCTATGGCCATCAT
ACGTTATATAGCTGACAAGCACAACATGTTGGGTGGTTGTCCAAAAGAGCGTGCAGAGATTTCAATGCTT
GAAGGAGCGGTTTTGGATATTAGATACGGTGTTTCGAGAATTGCATATAGTAAAGACTTTGAAACTCTCA
AAGTTGATTTTCTTAGCAAGCTACCTGAAATGCTGAAAATGTTCGAAGATCGTTTATGTCATAAAACATA
TTTAAATGGTGATCATGTAACCCATCCTGACTTCATGTTGTATGACGCTCTTGATGTTGTTTTATACATG
GACCCAATGTGCCTGGATGCGTTCCCAAAATTAGTTTGTTTTAAAAAACGTATTGAAGCTATCCCACAAA
TTGATAAGTACTTGAAATCCAGCAAGTATATAGCATGGCCTTTGCAGGGCTGGCAAGCCACGTTTGGTGG
TGGCGACCATCCTCCAAAATCGGTATGACCGGGATCCACCGGATCTAGATAACTGATCATAATCAGCCAT
ACCACATTTGTAGAGGTTTTACTTGCTTTAAAAAACCTCCCACACCTCCCCCTGAACCTGAAACATAAAA
TGAATGCAATTGTTGTTGTTAACTTGTTTATTGCAGCTTATAATGGTTACAAATAAAGCAATAGCATCAC
AAATTTCACAAATAAAGCATTTTTTTCACTGCATTCTAGTTGTGGTTTGTCCAAACTCATCAATGTATCT
TAACGCGTAAATTGTAAGCGTTAATATTTTGTTAAAATTCGCGTTAAATTTTTGTTAAATCAGCTCATTT
TTTAACCAATAGGCCGAAATCGGCAAAATCCCTTATAAATCAAAAGAATAGACCGAGATAGGGT
[37 nt withheld, positions 1885-1921]
AAAGAACGTGGACTCCAACGTCAAAGG
[49 nt withheld, positions 1949-1997]
T
[91 nt withheld, positions 1999-2089]
G
[124 nt withheld, positions 2091-2214]
CAGGTGGCACTTTTCGGGGAAATGTGCGCGGAACCCCTATTTGTTTATTTTTCTAAATACATTCAAATAT
GTATCCGCTCATGAGACAATAACCCTGATAAATGCTTCAATAATATTGAAAAAGGAAGAGTCCTGAGGCG
GAAAGAACCAGCTGTGGAATGTGTGTCAGTTAGGGTGTGGAAAGTCCCCAGGCTCCCCAGCAGGCAGAAG
TATGCAAAGCATGCATCTCAATTAGTCAGCAACCAGGTGTGGAAAGTCCCCAGGCTCCCCAGCAGGCAGA
AGTATGCAAAGCATGCATCTCAATTAGTCAGCAACCATAGTCCCGCCCCTAACTCCGCCCATCCCGCCCC
TAACTCCGCCCAGTTCCGCCCATTCTCCGCCCCATGGCTGACTAATTTTTTTTATTTATGCAGAGGCCGA
GGCCGCCTCGGCCTCTGAGCTATTCCAGAAGTAGTGAGGAGGCTTTTTTGGAGGCCTAGGCTTTTGCAAA
GATCGATCAAGAGACAGGATGAGGATCGTTTCGCATGATTGAACAAGATGGATTGCACGCAGGTTCTCCG
GCCGCTTGGGTGGAGAGGCTATTCGGCTATGACTGGGCACAACAGACAATCGGCTGCTCTGATGCCGCCG
TGTTCCGGCTGTCAGCGCAGGGGCGCCCGGTTCTTTTTGTCAAGACCGACCTGTCCGGTGCCCTGAATGA
ACTGCAAGACGAGGCAGCGCGGCTATCGTGGCTGGCCACGACGGGCGTTCCTTGCGCAGCTGTGCTCGAC
GTTGTCACTGAAGCGGGAAGGGACTGGCTGCTATTGGGCGAAGTGCCGGGGCAGGATCTCCTGTCATCTC
ACCTTGCTCCTGCCGAGAAAGTATCCATCATGGCTGATGCAATGCGGCGGCTGCATACGCTTGATCCGGC
TACCTGCCCATTCGACCACCAAGCGAAACATCGCATCGAGCGAGCACGTACTCGGATGGAAGCCGGTCTT
GTCGATCAGGATGATCTGGACGAAGAGCATCAGGGGCTCGCGCCAGCCGAACTGTTCGCCAGGCTCAAGG
CGAGCATGCCCGACGGCGAGGATCTCGTCGTGACCCATGGCGATGCCTGCTTGCCGAATATCATGGTGGA
AAATGGCCGCTTTTCTGGATTCATCGACTGTGGCCGGCTGGGTGTGGCGGACCGCTATCAGGACATAGCG
TTGGCTACCCGTGATATTGCTGAAGAGCTTGGCGGCGAATGGGCTGACCGCTTCCTCGTGCTTTACGGTA
TCGCCGCTCCCGATTCGCAGCGCATCGCCTTCTATCGCCTTCTTGACGAGTTCTTCTGAGCGGGACTCTG
GGGTTCGAAATGACCGACCAAGCGACGCCCAACCTGCCATCACGAGATTTCGATTCCACCGCCGCCTTCT
ATGAAAGGTTGGGCTTCGGAATCGTTTTCCGGGACGCCGGCTGGATGATCCTCCAGCGCGGGGATCTCAT
GCTGGAGTTCTTCGCCCACCCTAGGGGGAGGCTAACTGAAACACGGAAGGAGACAATACCGGAAGGAACC
CGCGCTATGACGGCAATAAAAAGACAGAATAAAACGCACGGTGTTGGGTCGTTTGTTCATAAACGCGGGG
TTCGGTCCCAGGGCTGGCACTCTGTCGATACCCCACCGAGACCCCATTGGGGCCAATACGCCCGCGTTTC
TTCCTTTTCCCCACCCCACCCCCCAAGTTCGGGTGAAGGCCCAGGGCTCGCAGCCAACGTCGGGGCGGCA
GGCCCTGCCATAGCCTCAGGTTACTCATATATACTTTAGATTGATTTAAAACTTCATTTTTAATTTAAAA
GGATCTAGGTGAAGATCCTTTTTGATAATCTCATGACCAAAATCCCTTAACGTGAGTTTTCGTTCCACTG
AGCGTCAGACCCCGTAGAAAAGATCAAAGGATCTTCTTGAGATCCTTTTTTTCTGCGCGTAATCTGCTGC
TTGCAAACAAAAAAACCACCGCTACCAGCGGTGGTTTGTTTGCCGGATCAAGAGCTACCAACTCTTTTTC
CGAAGGTAACTGGCTTCAGCAGAGCGCAGATACCAAATACTGTCCTTCTAGTGTAGCCGTAGTTAGGCCA
CCACTTCAAGAACTCTGTAGCACCGCCTACATACCTCGCTCTGCTAATCCTGTTACCAGTGGCTGCTGCC
AGTGGCGATAAGTCGTGTCTTACCGGGTTGGACTCAAGACGATAGTTACCGGATAAGGCGCAGCGGTCGG
GCTGAACGGGGGGTTCGTGCACACAGCCCAGCTTGGAGCGAACGACCTACACCGAACTGAGATACCTACA
GCGTGAGCTATGAGAAAGCGCCACGCTTCCCGAAGGGAGAAAGGCGGACAGGTATCCGGTAAGCGGCAGG
GTCGGAACAGGAGAGCGCACGAGGGAGCTTCCAGGGGGAAACGCCTGGTATCTTTATAGTCCTGTCGGGT
TTCGCCACCTCTGACTTGAGCGTCGATTTTTGTGATGCTCGTCAGGGGGGCGGAGCCTATGGAAAAACGC
CAGCAACGCGGCCTTTTTACGGTTCCTGGCCTTTTGCTGGCCTTTTGCTCACATGTTCTTTCCTGCGTTA
TCCCCTGATTCTGTGGATAACCGTATTACCGCCATGCAT
